>Addgene plasmid #177098 | pCAGGS-S-B.1.617.1-FLAG | addgene full sequence | sequence record 346795 | Addgene NGS Result
GTCGACATTGATTATTGACTAGTTATTAATAGTAATCAATTACGGGGTCATTAGTTCATAGCCCATATAT
GGAGTTCCGCGTTACATAACTTACGGTAAATGGCCCGCCTGGCTGACCGCCCAACGACCCCCGCCCATTG
ACGTCAATAATGACGTATGTTCCCATAGTAACGCCAATAGGGACTTTCCATTGACGTCAATGGGTGGAGT
ATTTACGGTAAACTGCCCACTTGGCAGTACATCAAGTGTATCATATGCCAAGTACGCCCCCTATTGACGT
CAATGACGGTAAATGGCCCGCCTGGCATTATGCCCAGTACATGACCTTATGGGACTTTCCTACTTGGCAG
TACATCTACGTATTAGTCATCGCTATTACCATGGTCGAGGTGAGCCCCACGTTCTGCTTCACTCTCCCCA
TCTCCCCCCCCTCCCCACCCCCAATTTTGTATTTATTTATTTTTTAATTATTTTGTGCAGCGATGGGGGC
GGGGGGGGGGGGGGNSGCGCGCCRGGSGGGGSGGGGSGGGGSGRGGGGSGGGGSGGGGSGRGGCGGAGAG
GTGCGGCGGCAGCCAATCAGAGCGGCGCGCTCCGAAAGTTTCCTTTTATGGCGAGGCGGCGGCGGCGGCG
GCCCTATAAAAAGCGAAGCGCGCGGCGGGCGGGAGTCGCTGCGCGCTGCCTTCGCCCCGTGCCCCGCTCC
GCCGCCGCCTCGCGCCGCCCGCCCCGGCTCTGACTGACCGCGTTACTCCCACAGGTGAGCGGGCGGGACG
GCCCTTCTCCTCCGGGCTGTAATTAGCGCTTGGTTTAATGACGGCTTGTTTCTTTTCTGTGGCTGCGTGA
AAGCCTTGAGGGGCTCCGGGAGGGCCCTTTGTGCGGGGGGAGCGGCTCGGGGGGTGCGTGCGTGTGTGTG
TGCGTGGGGAGCGCCGCGTGCGGCTCCGCGCTGCCCGGCGGCTGTGAGCGCTGCGGGCGCGGCGCGGGGC
TTTGTGCGCTCCGCAGTGTGCGCGAGGGGAGCGCGGCCGGGGGCGGTGCCCCGCGGTGCGGGGGGGGCTG
CGAGGGGAACAAAGGCTGCGTGCGGGGTGTGTGCGTGGGGGGGTGAGCAGGGGGTGTGGGCGCGTCGGTC
GGGCTGCAACCCCCCCTGCACCCCCCTCCCCGAGTTGCTGAGCACGGCCCGGCTTCGGGTGCGGGGCTCC
GTACGGGGCGTGGCGCGGGGCTCGCCGTGCCGGGCGGGGGGTGGCGGCAGGKGGGGGTGCCGGGCGGGGC
GGGGCCGCCTCGGGCCGGGGRGGGCTCGGGGGRGGGGCGCGGCGGCCCCCGGAGCGCCGGCGGCTGTCGA
GGCGCGGCGAGCCGCAGCCATTGCCTTTTATGGTAATCGTGCGAGAGGGCGCAGGGACTTCCTTTGTCCC
AAATCTGTGCGGAGCCGAAATCTGGGAGGCGCCGCCGCACCCCCTCTAGCGGGCGCGGGGCGAAGCGGTG
CGGCGCCGGCAGGAAGGAAATGGGCGGGGAGGGCCTTCGTGCGTCGCCGCGCCGCCGTCCCCTTCTCCCT
CTCCAGCCTCGGGGCTGTCCGCGGGGGGACGGCTGCCTTCGGGGGGGACGGGGCAGGGCGGGGTTCGGCT
TCTGGCGTGTGACCGGCGGCTCTAGCTAGAGCCTCTGCTAACCATGTTCATGCCTTCTTCTTTTTCCTAC
AGCTCCTGGGCAACGTGCTGGTTATTGTGCTGTCTCATCATTTTGGCAAAGAATTCGGATCCATGTTTGT
GTTCCTGGTGCTGCTGCCACTGGTGTCCAGCCAGTGTGTGAACCTGACCACCAGGACCCAACTTCCTCCT
GCCTACACCAACTCCTTCACCAGGGGAGTCTACTACCCTGACAAGGTGTTCAGGTCCTCTGTGCTGCACA
GCACCCAGGACCTGTTCCTGCCATTCTTCAGCAATGTGACCTGGTTCCATGCCATCCATGTGTCTGGCAC
CAATGGCACCAAGAGGTTTGACAACCCTGTGCTGCCATTCAATGATGGAGTCTACTTTGCCAGCACAGAG
AAGAGCAACATCATCAGGGGCTGGATTTTTGGCACCACCCTGGACAGCAAGACCCAGTCCCTGCTGATTG
TGAACAATGCCACCAATGTGGTGATTAAGGTGTGTGAGTTCCAGTTCTGTAATGACCCATTCCTGGACGT
CTACTACCACAAGAACAACAAGTCCTGGATGAAGTCTGAGTTCAGGGTCTACTCCTCTGCCAACAACTGT
ACCTTTGAATATGTGAGCCAACCATTCCTGATGGACTTGGAGGGCAAGCAGGGCAACTTCAAGAACCTGA
GGGAGTTTGTGTTCAAGAACATTGATGGCTACTTCAAGATTTACAGCAAACACACACCAATCAACCTGGT
GAGGGACCTGCCACAGGGCTTCTCTGCCTTGGAACCACTGGTGGACCTGCCAATTGGCATCAACATCACC
AGGTTCCAGACCCTGCTGGCTCTGCACAGGTCCTACCTGACACCTGGAGACTCCTCCTCTGGCTGGACAG
CAGGAGCAGCAGCCTACTATGTGGGCTACCTCCAACCAAGGACCTTCCTGCTGAAATACAATGAGAATGG
CACCATCACAGATGCTGTGGACTGTGCCCTGGACCCACTGTCTGAGACCAAGTGTACCCTGAAATCCTTC
ACAGTGGAGAAGGGCATCTACCAGACCAGCAACTTCAGGGTCCAACCAACAGAGAGCATTGTGAGGTTTC
CAAACATCACCAACCTGTGTCCATTTGGAGAGGTGTTCAATGCCACCAGGTTTGCCTCTGTCTATGCCTG
GAACAGGAAGAGGATTAGCAACTGTGTGGCTGACTACTCTGTGCTCTACAACTCTGCCTCCTTCAGCACC
TTCAAGTGTTATGGAGTGAGCCCAACCAAACTGAATGACCTGTGTTTCACCAATGTCTATGCTGACTCCT
TTGTGATTAGGGGAGATGAGGTGAGACAGATTGCCCCTGGACAAACAGGCAAGATTGCTGACTACAACTA
CAAACTGCCTGATGACTTCACAGGCTGTGTGATTGCCTGGAACAGCAACAACCTGGACAGCAAGGTGGGA
GGCAACTACAACTACAGGTACAGACTGTTCAGGAAGAGCAACCTGAAACCATTTGAGAGGGACATCAGCA
CAGAGATTTACCAGGCTGGCAGCACACCATGTAATGGAGTGCAGGGCTTCAACTGTTACTTTCCACTCCA
ATCCTATGGCTTCCAACCAACCAATGGAGTGGGCTACCAACCATACAGGGTGGTGGTGCTGTCCTTTGAA
CTGCTCCATGCCCCTGCCACAGTGTGTGGACCAAAGAAGAGCACCAACCTGGTGAAGAACAAGTGTGTGA
ACTTCAACTTCAATGGACTGACAGGCACAGGAGTGCTGACAGAGAGCAACAAGAAGTTCCTGCCATTCCA
ACAGTTTGGCAGGGACATTGCTGACACCACAGATGCTGTGAGGGACCCACAGACCTTGGAGATTCTGGAC
ATCACACCATGTTCCTTTGGAGGAGTGTCTGTGATTACACCTGGCACCAACACCAGCAACCAGGTGGCTG
TGCTCTACCAGGGTGTGAACTGTACTGAGGTGCCTGTGGCTATCCATGCTGACCAACTTACACCAACCTG
GAGGGTCTACAGCACAGGCAGCAATGTGTTCCAGACCAGGGCTGGCTGTCTGATTGGAGCAGAGCATGTG
AACAACTCCTATGAGTGTGACATCCCAATTGGAGCAGGCATCTGTGCCTCCTACCAGACCCAGACCAACA
GCAGAAGGAGGGCAAGGTCTGTGGCAAGCCAGAGCATCATTGCCTACACAATGAGTCTGGGAGCAGAGAA
CTCTGTGGCTTACAGCAACAACAGCATTGCCATCCCAACCAACTTCACCATCTCTGTGACCACAGAGATT
CTGCCTGTGAGTATGACCAAGACCTCTGTGGACTGTACAATGTATATCTGTGGAGACAGCACAGAGTGTA
GCAACCTGCTGCTCCAATATGGCTCCTTCTGTACCCAACTTAACAGGGCTCTGACAGGCATTGCTGTGGA
ACAGGACAAGAACACCCAGGAGGTGTTTGCCCAGGTGAAGCAGATTTACAAGACACCTCCAATCAAGGAC
TTTGGAGGCTTCAACTTCAGCCAGATTCTGCCTGACCCAAGCAAGCCAAGCAAGAGGTCCTTCATTGAGG
ACCTGCTGTTCAACAAGGTGACCCTGGCTGATGCTGGCTTCATCAAGCAATATGGAGACTGTCTGGGAGA
CATTGCTGCCAGGGACCTGATTTGTGCCCAGAAGTTCAATGGACTGACAGTGCTGCCTCCACTGCTGACA
GATGAGATGATTGCCCAATACACCTCTGCCCTGCTGGCTGGCACCATCACCTCTGGCTGGACCTTTGGAG
CAGGAGCAGCCCTCCAAATCCCATTTGCTATGCAGATGGCTTACAGGTTCAATGGCATTGGAGTGACCCA
GAATGTGCTCTATGAGAACCAGAAACTGATTGCCAACCAGTTCAACTCTGCCATTGGCAAGATTCAGGAC
TCCCTGTCCAGCACAGCCTCTGCCCTGGGCAAACTCCAAGATGTGGTGAACCAGAATGCCCAGGCTCTGA
ACACCCTGGTGAAGCAACTTTCCAGCAACTTTGGAGCCATCTCCTCTGTGCTGAATGACATCCTGAGCAG
ACTGGACAAGGTGGAGGCTGAGGTCCAGATTGACAGACTGATTACAGGCAGACTCCAATCCCTCCAAACC
TATGTGACCCAACAACTTATCAGGGCTGCTGAGATTAGGGCATCTGCCAACCTGGCTGCCACCAAGATGA
GTGAGTGTGTGCTGGGACAAAGCAAGAGGGTGGACTTCTGTGGCAAGGGCTACCACCTGATGAGTTTTCC
ACAGTCTGCCCCTCATGGAGTGGTGTTCCTGCATGTGACCTATGTGCCTGCCCATGAGAAGAACTTCACC
ACAGCCCCTGCCATCTGCCATGATGGCAAGGCTCACTTTCCAAGGGAGGGAGTGTTTGTGAGCAATGGCA
CCGACTGGTTTGTGACCCAGAGGAACTTCTATGAACCACAGATTATCACCACAGACAACACCTTTGTGTC
TGGCAACTGTGATGTGGTGATTGGCATTGTGAACAACACAGTCTATGACCCACTCCAACCTGAACTGGAC
TCCTTCAAGGAGGAACTGGACAAATACTTCAAGAACCACACCAGCCCTGATGTGGACCTGGGAGACATCT
CTGGCATCAATGCCTCTGTGGTGAACATCCAGAAGGAGATTGACAGACTGAATGAGGTGGCTAAGAACCT
GAATGAGTCCCTGATTGACCTCCAAGAACTGGGCAAATATGAACAATACATCAAGTGGCCATGGTACATC
TGGCTGGGCTTCATTGCTGGACTGATTGCCATTGTGATGGTGACCATCATGCTGTGCTGCATGACCTCAT
GTTGCTCCTGTCTTAAGGGGTGCTGCTCCTGCGGTTCCTGTTGCAAATTTGACGAGGACGACAGCGAACC
GGTGCTTAAGGGTGTGAAGCTGCATTACACCGGAGGCGATTACAAGGATGACGATGACAAGTGACGGCCG
CCTGCAGGTTAATTAAGATCTTTTTCCCTCTGCCAAAAATTATGGGGACATCATGAAGCCCCTTGAGCAT
CTGACTTCTGGCTAATAAAGGAAATTTATTTTCATTGCAATAGTGTGTTGGAATTTTTTGTGTCTCTCAC
TCGGAAGGACATATGGGAGGGCAAATCATTTAAAACATCAGAATGAGTATTTGGTTTAGAGTTTGGCAAC
ATATGCCCATATGCTGGCTGCCATGAACAAAGGTTGGCTATAAAGAGGTCATCAGTATATGAAACAGCCC
CCTGCTGTCCATTCCTTATTCCATAGAAAAGCCTTGACTTGAGGTTAGATTTTTTTTATATTTTGTTTTG
TGTTATTTTTTTCTTTAACATCCCTAAAATTTTCCTTACATGTTTTACTAGCCAGATTTTTCCTCCTCTC
CTGACTACTCCCAGTCATAGCTGTCCCTCTTCTCTTATGGAGATCCCTCGACCTGCAGCCCAAGCTTGGC
GTAATCATGGTCATAGCTGTTTCCTGTGTGAAATTGTTATCCGCTCACAATTCCACACAACATACGAGCC
GGAAGCATAAAGTGTAAAGCCTGGGGTGCCTAATGAGTGAGCTAACTCACATTAATTGCGTTGCGCTCAC
TGCCCGCTTTCCAGTCGGGAAACCTGTCGTGCCAGCGGATCCGCATCTCAATTAGTCAGCAACCATAGTC
CCGCCCCTAACTCCGCCCATCCCGCCCCTAACTCCGCCCAGTTCCGCCCATTCTCCGCCCCATGGCTGAC
TAATTTTTTTTATTTATGCAGAGGCCGAGGCCGCCTCGGCCTCTGAGCTATTCCAGAAGTAGTGAGGAGG
CTTTTTTGGAGGCCTAGGCTTTTGCAAAAAGCTAACTTGTTTATTGCAGCTTATAATGGTTACAAATAAA
GCAATAGCATCACAAATTTCACAAATAAAGCATTTTTTTCACTGCATTCTAGTTGTGGTTTGTCCAAACT
CATCAATGTATCTTATCATGTCTGGATCCGCTGCATTAATGAATCGGCCAACGCGCGGGGAGAGGCGGTT
TGCGTATTGGGCGCTCTTCCGCTTCCTCGCTCACTGACTCGCTGCGCTCGGTCGTTCGGCTGCGGCGAGC
GGTATCAGCTCACTCAAAGGCGGTAATACGGTTATCCACAGAATCAGGGGATAACGCAGGAAAGAACATG
TGAGCAAAAGGCCAGCAAAAGGCCAGGAACCGTAAAAAGGCCGCGTTGCTGGCGTTTTTCCATAGGCTCC
GCCCCCCTGACGAGCATCACAAAAATCGACGCTCAAGTCAGAGGTGGCGAAACCCGACAGGACTATAAAG
ATACCAGGCGTTTCCCCCTGGAAGCTCCCTCGTGCGCTCTCCTGTTCCGACCCTGCCGCTTACCGGATAC
CTGTCCGCCTTTCTCCCTTCGGGAAGCGTGGCGCTTTCTCATAGCTCACGCTGTAGGTATCTCAGTTCGG
TGTAGGTCGTTCGCTCCAAGCTGGGCTGTGTGCACGAACCCCCCGTTCAGCCCGACCGCTGCGCCTTATC
CGGTAACTATCGTCTTGAGTCCAACCCGGTAAGACACGACTTATCGCCACTGGCAGCAGCCACTGGTAAC
AGGATTAGCAGAGCGAGGTATGTAGGCGGTGCTACAGAGTTCTTGAAGTGGTGGCCTAACTACGGCTACA
CTAGAAGAACAGTATTTGGTATCTGCGCTCTGCTGAAGCCAGTTACCTTCGGAAAAAGAGTTGGTAGCTC
TTGATCCGGCAAACAAACCACCGCTGGTAGCGGTGGTTTTTTTGTTTGCAAGCAGCAGATTACGCGCAGA
AAAAAAGGATCTCAAGAAGATCCTTTGATCTTTTCTACGGGGTCTGACGCTCAGTGGAACGAAAACTCAC
GTTAAGGGATTTTGGTCATGAGATTATCAAAAAGGATCTTCACCTAGATCCTTTTAAATTAAAAATGAAG
TTTTAAATCAATCTAAAGTATATATGAGTAAACTTGGTCTGACAGTTACCAATGCTTAATCAGTGAGGCA
CCTATCTCAGCGATCTGTCTATTTCGTTCATCCATAGTTGCCTGACTCCCCGTCGTGTAGATAACTACGA
TACGGGAGGGCTTACCATCTGGCCCCAGTGCTGCAATGATACCGCGAGACCCACGCTCACCGGCTCCAGA
TTTATCAGCAATAAACCAGCCAGCCGGAAGGGCCGAGCGCAGAAGTGGTCCTGCAACTTTATCCGCCTCC
ATCCAGTCTATTAATTGTTGCCGGGAAGCTAGAGTAAGTAGTTCGCCAGTTAATAGTTTGCGCAACGTTG
TTGCCATTGCTACAGGCATCGTGGTGTCACGCTCGTCGTTTGGTATGGCTTCATTCAGCTCCGGTTCCCA
ACGATCAAGGCGAGTTACATGATCCCCCATGTTGTGCAAAAAAGCGGTTAGCTCCTTCGGTCCTCCGATC
GTTGTCAGAAGTAAGTTGGCCGCAGTGTTATCACTCATGGTTATGGCAGCACTGCATAATTCTCTTACTG
TCATGCCATCCGTAAGATGCTTTTCTGTGACTGGTGAGTACTCAACCAAGTCATTCTGAGAATAGTGTAT
GCGGCGACCGAGTTGCTCTTGCCCGGCGTCAATACGGGATAATACCGCGCCACATAGCAGAACTTTAAAA
GTGCTCATCATTGGAAAACGTTCTTCGGGGCGAAAACTCTCAAGGATCTTACCGCTGTTGAGATCCAGTT
CGATGTAACCCACTCGTGCACCCAACTGATCTTCAGCATCTTTTACTTTCACCAGCGTTTCTGGGTGAGC
AAAAACAGGAAGGCAAAATGCCGCAAAAAAGGGAATAAGGGCGACACGGAAATGTTGAATACTCATACTC
TTCCTTTTTCAATATTATTGAAGCATTTATCAGGGTTATTGTCTCATGAGCGGATACATATTTGAATGTA
TTTAGAAAAATAAACAAATAGGGGTTCCGCGCACATTTCCCCGAAAAGTGCCACCTGG
Features (pLannotate 1.2.2; 18 found; start..end, strand, type, name):
      4..383     +  enhancer       CMV enhancer: human cytomegalovirus immediate early enhancer
    385..661     +  promoter       chicken β-actin promoter: No description available
    662..1682    +  intron         chimeric intron: chimera between introns from chicken β-actin and rabbit β-globin
   1680..1736    +  CDS            HBB (fragment): HBB_LEPEU - Experimental evidence at protein level: Swiss-Prot protein existence level 1. Involved in oxygen transport from the lung to the various peripheral tissues. From Lepus europaeus (European hare).
   1743..5561    +  CDS            S: SPIKE_SARS2 - Experimental evidence at protein level: Swiss-Prot protein existence level 1. [Spike glycoprotein]: May down-regulate host tetherin (BST2) by lysosomal degradation, thereby counteracting its antiviral activity. From Severe acute respiratory syndrome coronavirus 2 (2019-nCoV) (SARS-CoV-2).
   5568..5591    +  CDS            FLAG: FLAG® epitope tag, followed by an enterokinase cleavage site
   5684..5739    +  polyA_signal   β-globin poly(A) signal: rabbit β-globin polyadenylation signal (Gil and Proudfoot, 1987)
   6124..6140    -  protein_bind   lac operator: The lac repressor binds to the lac operator to inhibit transcription in E. coli. This inhibition can be relieved by adding lactose or isopropyl-β-D-thiogalactopyranoside (IPTG). lac repressor encoded by lacI
   6148..6178    -  promoter       lac promoter: promoter for the E. coli lac operon
   6193..6214    -  protein_bind   CAP binding site: CAP binding activates transcription in the presence of cAMP. E. coli catabolite activator protein
   6227..6266    -  CDS            lacI (fragment): lac repressor; lacI; The lac repressor binds to the lac operator to inhibit transcription in E. coli. This inhibition can be relieved by adding lactose or isopropyl-β-D-thiogalactopyranoside (IPTG).
   6273..6295    +  promoter       SV40 promoter (fragment): SV40 enhancer and early promoter
   6319..6454    +  rep_origin     SV40 ori: SV40 origin of replication
   6474..6608    +  polyA_signal   SV40 poly(A) signal: SV40 polyadenylation signal
   6610..6664    -  CDS            lacI (fragment): lac repressor; lacI; The lac repressor binds to the lac operator to inhibit transcription in E. coli. This inhibition can be relieved by adding lactose or isopropyl-β-D-thiogalactopyranoside (IPTG).
   6847..7435    -  rep_origin     ori: high-copy-number ColE1/pMB1/pBR322/pUC origin of replication
   7606..8466    -  CDS            AmpR: β-lactamase; bla; confers resistance to ampicillin, carbenicillin, and related antibiotics
   8467..8571    -  promoter       AmpR promoter: bla
