[The description below was written by a language model from this plasmid's Addgene catalogue record and pLannotate feature annotations shown in this document.]
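Description:
pCAGGS-S-B.1.617.1-FLAG is a mammalian expression plasmid of about 8.6 kb, built on the pCAGGS backbone, that encodes the SARS-CoV-2 spike (S) glycoprotein of the B.1.617.1 variant with a C-terminal FLAG epitope tag. It is propagated in E. coli through a high-copy ColE1/pUC-type origin and selected with ampicillin via the β-lactamase gene and its native promoter. No mammalian selection marker is annotated, so the plasmid is suited to transient transfection. The backbone also carries an SV40 origin of replication, which allows episomal amplification in cells expressing SV40 large T antigen. Remnants of lac promoter/operator and lacI sequences are also present and play no role in expression.

Spike expression is driven by the composite CAG promoter: the human cytomegalovirus immediate-early enhancer joined to the chicken β-actin promoter, followed by a chimeric chicken β-actin/rabbit β-globin intron. This arrangement gives strong constitutive transcription in many mammalian cell types. A short β-globin-derived fragment lies just upstream of the spike open reading frame and is probably residual backbone sequence. The FLAG coding sequence follows the spike reading frame almost directly, and the transcript is terminated by the rabbit β-globin polyadenylation signal.

According to the record, the plasmid was made by moving an EcoRI/BstEII fragment from a variant spike plasmid into a FLAG-tagged spike plasmid, restoring a full-length tagged protein. That derivation note names B.1.1.7 rather than B.1.617.1, an inconsistency the record does not resolve. The specific variant substitutions are not listed. The FLAG tag allows antibody detection or immunoprecipitation of the expressed spike, but the record states no application beyond expression of the tagged variant protein.
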