Addgene plasmid #177098: pCAGGS-S-B.1.617.1-FLAG
Purpose: B.1.617.1 variant S-protein with c-terminal FLAG tag
Depositing lab: Daniel Conway. Depositing organization: Virginia Commonwealth University.
Backbone
  Vector backbone: pCAGGS
  Vector type: Mammalian Expression
Growth in bacteria
  Bacterial resistance: Ampicillin, 100 μg/mL
  Growth temperature: 37°C
  Growth strain: DH5alpha
  Copy number: High Copy
Gene/Insert
  Gene/Insert name: S-protein B.1.617.1
  Species: SARS-CoV-2
  Entrez Gene: S (a.k.a. GU280_gp02, spike glycoprotein)
  Tag / fusion protein: FLAG (C terminal on insert)
  Cloning method: Restriction Enzyme; 5′ cloning site EcoRI (unknown if destroyed); 3′ cloning site BstEII (unknown if destroyed)
  Sequencing primers: 5′ pCAG-F; 3′ Bglob-PA-R
Resource information
  A portion of this plasmid was derived from a plasmid made by: Plasmid #172319 was cut with EcoRI, and the second (c-terminal) BstEII site. This insert was removed and put into plasmid #156421 at EcoRI/BstEII sites, to create a full length B.1.1.7 spike protein with c-terminal FLAG.
Terms and licenses: Academic/Nonprofit Terms; Industry Terms
How to cite: pCAGGS-S-B.1.617.1-FLAG was a gift from Daniel Conway (Addgene plasmid # 177098 ; http://n2t.net/addgene:177098 ; RRID:Addgene_177098)
