>Addgene plasmid #177098 | pCAGGS-S-B.1.617.1-FLAG | depositor partial sequence | sequence record 343192 | gene/insert
ATGGGCGGTAGGCGTGTACGGTGGGAGGTCTATATAAGCAGAGCTCGTTTAGTGAACCGTCAGATCGCCT
GGAGACGCCATCCACGCTGTTTTGACCTCCATAGAAGACACCGGGACCGATCCAGCCTCCGGACTGAGCT
CCTTAAGGTTAACTCTAGAGAATTCGGATCCATGTTTGTGTTCCTGGTGCTGCTGCCACTGGTGTCCAGC
CAGTGTGTGAACCTGACCACCAGGACCCAACTTCCTCCTGCCTACACCAACTCCTTCACCAGGGGAGTCT
ACTACCCTGACAAGGTGTTCAGGTCCTCTGTGCTGCACAGCACCCAGGACCTGTTCCTGCCATTCTTCAG
CAATGTGACCTGGTTCCATGCCATCCATGTGTCTGGCACCAATGGCACCAAGAGGTTTGACAACCCTGTG
CTGCCATTCAATGATGGAGTCTACTTTGCCAGCACAGAGAAGAGCAACATCATCAGGGGCTGGATTTTTG
GCACCACCCTGGACAGCAAGACCCAGTCCCTGCTGATTGTGAACAATGCCACCAATGTGGTGATTAAGGT
GTGTGAGTTCCAGTTCTGTAATGACCCATTCCTGGACGTCTACTACCACAAGAACAACAAGTCCTGGATG
AAGTCTGAGTTCAGGGTCTACTCCTCTGCCAACAACTGTACCTTTGAATATGTGAGCCAACCATTCCTGA
TGGACTTGGAGGGCAAGCAGGGCAACTTCAAGAACCTGAGGGAGTTTGTGTTCAAGAACATTGATGGCTA
CTTCAAGATTTACAGCAAACACACACCAATCAACCTGGTGAGGGACCTGCCACAGGGCTTCTCTGCCTTG
GAACCACTGGTGGACCTGCCAATTGGCATCAACATCACCAGGTTCCAGACCCTGCTGGCTCTGCACAGGT
CCTACCTGACACCTGGAGACTCCTCCTCTGGCTGGACAGCAGGAGCAGCAGCCTACTATGTGGGCTACCT
CCAACCAAGGACCTTCCTGCTGAAATACAATGAGAATGGCACCATCACAGATGCTGTGGACTGTGCCCTG
GACCCACTGTCTGAGACCAAGTGTACCCTGAAATCCTTCACAGTGGAGAAGGGCATCTACCAGACCAGCA
ACTTCAGGGTCCAACCAACAGAGAGCATTGTGAGGTTTCCAAACATCACCAACCTGTGTCCATTTGGAGA
GGTGTTCAATGCCACCAGGTTTGCCTCTGTCTATGCCTGGAACAGGAAGAGGATTAGCAACTGTGTGGCT
GACTACTCTGTGCTCTACAACTCTGCCTCCTTCAGCACCTTCAAGTGTTATGGAGTGAGCCCAACCAAAC
TGAATGACCTGTGTTTCACCAATGTCTATGCTGACTCCTTTGTGATTAGGGGAGATGAGGTGAGACAGAT
TGCCCCTGGACAAACAGGCAAGATTGCTGACTACAACTACAAACTGCCTGATGACTTCACAGGCTGTGTG
ATTGCCTGGAACAGCAACAACCTGGACAGCAAGGTGGGAGGCAACTACAACTACAGGTACAGACTGTTCA
GGAAGAGCAACCTGAAACCATTTGAGAGGGACATCAGCACAGAGATTTACCAGGCTGGCAGCACACCATG
TAATGGAGTGCAGGGCTTCAACTGTTACTTTCCACTCCAATCCTATGGCTTCCAACCAACCAATGGAGTG
GGCTACCAACCATACAGGGTGGTGGTGCTGTCCTTTGAACTGCTCCATGCCCCTGCCACAGTGTGTGGAC
CAAAGAAGAGCACCAACCTGGTGAAGAACAAGTGTGTGAACTTCAACTTCAATGGACTGACAGGCACAGG
AGTGCTGACAGAGAGCAACAAGAAGTTCCTGCCATTCCAACAGTTTGGCAGGGACATTGCTGACACCACA
GATGCTGTGAGGGACCCACAGACCTTGGAGATTCTGGACATCACACCATGTTCCTTTGGAGGAGTGTCTG
TGATTACACCTGGCACCAACACCAGCAACCAGGTGGCTGTGCTCTACCAGGGTGTGAACTGTACTGAGGT
GCCTGTGGCTATCCATGCTGACCAACTTACACCAACCTGGAGGGTCTACAGCACAGGCAGCAATGTGTTC
CAGACCAGGGCTGGCTGTCTGATTGGAGCAGAGCATGTGAACAACTCCTATGAGTGTGACATCCCAATTG
GAGCAGGCATCTGTGCCTCCTACCAGACCCAGACCAACAGCAGAAGGAGGGCAAGGTCTGTGGCAAGCCA
GAGCATCATTGCCTACACAATGAGTCTGGGAGCAGAGAACTCTGTGGCTTACAGCAACAACAGCATTGCC
ATCCCAACCAACTTCACCATCTCTGTGACCACAGAGATTCTGCCTGTGAGTATGACCAAGACCTCTGTGG
ACTGTACAATGTATATCTGTGGAGACAGCACAGAGTGTAGCAACCTGCTGCTCCAATATGGCTCCTTCTG
TACCCAACTTAACAGGGCTCTGACAGGCATTGCTGTGGAACAGGACAAGAACACCCAGGAGGTGTTTGCC
CAGGTGAAGCAGATTTACAAGACACCTCCAATCAAGGACTTTGGAGGCTTCAACTTCAGCCAGATTCTGC
CTGACCCAAGCAAGCCAAGCAAGAGGTCCTTCATTGAGGACCTGCTGTTCAACAAGGTGACCCTGGCTGA
TGCTGGCTTCATCAAGCAATATGGAGACTGTCTGGGAGACATTGCTGCCAGGGACCTGATTTGTGCCCAG
AAGTTCAATGGACTGACAGTGCTGCCTCCACTGCTGACAGATGAGATGATTGCCCAATACACCTCTGCCC
TGCTGGCTGGCACCATCACCTCTGGCTGGACCTTTGGAGCAGGAGCAGCCCTCCAAATCCCATTTGCTAT
GCAGATGGCTTACAGGTTCAATGGCATTGGAGTGACCCAGAATGTGCTCTATGAGAACCAGAAACTGATT
GCCAACCAGTTCAACTCTGCCATTGGCAAGATTCAGGACTCCCTGTCCAGCACAGCCTCTGCCCTGGGCA
AACTCCAAGATGTGGTGAACCAGAATGCCCAGGCTCTGAACACCCTGGTGAAGCAACTTTCCAGCAACTT
TGGAGCCATCTCCTCTGTGCTGAATGACATCCTGAGCAGACTGGACAAGGTGGAGGCTGAGGTCCAGATT
GACAGACTGATTACAGGCAGACTCCAATCCCTCCAAACCTATGTGACCCAACAACTTATCAGGGCTGCTG
AGATTAGGGCATCTGCCAACCTGGCTGCCACCAAGATGAGTGAGTGTGTGCTGGGACAAAGCAAGAGGGT
GGACTTCTGTGGCAAGGGCTACCACCTGATGAGTTTTCCACAGTCTGCCCCTCATGGAGTGGTGTTCCTG
CATGTGACCTATGTGCCTGCCCATGAGAAGAACTTCACCACAGCCCCTGCCATCTGCCATGATGGCAAGG
CTCACTTTCCAAGGGAGGGAGTGTTTGTGAGCAATGGCACCGACTGGTTTGTGACCCAGAGGAACTTCTA
TGAACCACAGATTATCACCACAGACAACACCTTTGTGTCTGGCAACTGTGATGTGGTGATTGGCATTGTG
AACAACACAGTCTATGACCCACTCCAACCTGAACTGGACTCCTTCAAGGAGGAACTGGACAAATACTTCA
AGAACCACACCAGCCCTGATGTGGACCTGGGAGACATCTCTGGCATCAATGCCTCTGTGGTGAACATCCA
GAAGGAGATTGACAGACTGAATGAGGTGGCTAAGAACCTGAATGAGTCCCTGATTGACCTCCAAGAACTG
GGCAAATATGAACAATACATCAAGTGGCCATGGTACATCTGGCTGGGCTTCATTGCTGGACTGATTGCCA
TTGTGATGGTCACCATCATGCTGTGCTGCATGACCTCATGTTGCTCCTGTCTTAAGGGGTGCTGCTCCTG
CGGTTCCTGTTGCAAATTTGACGAGGACGACAGCGAACCGGTGCTTAAGGGTGTGAAGCTGCATTACACC
GGAGGCGATTACAAGGATGACGATGACAAGTGA
